>Addgene plasmid #106172 | pLenti- V6.3 Ultra | addgene full sequence | sequence record 207443 | Addgene NGS Result
ACGACCGAGCGCAGCGAGTCAGTGAGCGAGGAAGCGGAAGAGCGCCCAATACGCAAACCGCCTCTCCCCG
CGCGTTGGCCGATTCATTAATGCAGCTGGCACGACAGGTTTCCCGACTGGAAAGCGGGCAGTGAGCGCAA
CGCAATTAATGTGAGTTAGCTCACTCATTAGGCACCCCAGGCTTTACACTTTATGCTTCCGGCTCGTATG
TTGTGTGGAATTGTGAGCGGATAACAATTTCACACAGGAAACAGCTATGACCATGATTACGCCAAGCGCG
CAATTAACCCTCACTAAAGGGAACAAAAGCTGGAGCTGCAAGCTTAATGTAGTCTTATGCAATACTCTTG
TAGTCTTGCAACATGGTAACGATGAGTTAGCAACATGCCTTACAAGGAGAGAAAAAGCACCGTGCATGCC
GATTGGTGGAAGTAAGGTGGTACGATCGTGCCTTATTAGGAAGGCAACAGACGGGTCTGACATGGATTGG
ACGAACCACTGAATTGCCGCATTGCAGAGATATTGTATTTAAGTGCCTAGCTCGATACATAAACGGGTCT
CTCTGGTTAGACCAGATCTGAGCCTGGGAGCTCTCTGGCTAACTAGGGAACCCACTGCTTAAGCCTCAAT
AAAGCTTGCCTTGAGTGCTTCAAGTAGTGTGTGCCCGTCTGTTGTGTGACTCTGGTAACTAGAGATCCCT
CAGACCCTTTTAGTCAGTGTGGAAAATCTCTAGCAGTGGCGCCCGAACAGGGACTTGAAAGCGAAAGGGA
AACCAGAGGAGCTCTCTCGACGCAGGACTCGGCTTGCTGAAGCGCGCACGGCAAGAGGCGAGGGGCGGCG
ACTGGTGAGTACGCCAAAAATTTTGACTAGCGGAGGCTAGAAGGAGAGAGATGGGTGCGAGAGCGTCAGT
ATTAAGCGGGGGAGAATTAGATCGCGATGGGAAAAAATTCGGTTAAGGCCAGGGGGAAAGAAAAAATATA
AATTAAAACATATAGTATGGGCAAGCAGGGAGCTAGAACGATTCGCAGTTAATCCTGGCCTGTTAGAAAC
ATCAGAAGGCTGTAGACAAATACTGGGACAGCTACAACCATCCCTTCAGACAGGATCAGAAGAACTTAGA
TCATTATATAATACAGTAGCAACCCTCTATTGTGTGCATCAAAGGATAGAGATAAAAGACACCAAGGAAG
CTTTAGACAAGATAGAGGAAGAGCAAAACAAAAGTAAGACCACCGCACAGCAAGCGGCCGCTGATCTTCA
GACCTGGAGGAGGAGATATGAGGGACAATTGGAGAAGTGAATTATATAAATATAAAGTAGTAAAAATTGA
ACCATTAGGAGTAGCACCCACCAAGGCAAAGAGAAGAGTGGTGCAGAGAGAAAAAAGAGCAGTGGGAATA
GGAGCTTTGTTCCTTGGGTTCTTGGGAGCAGCAGGAAGCACTATGGGCGCAGCGTCAATGACGCTGACGG
TACAGGCCAGACAATTATTGTCTGGTATAGTGCAGCAGCAGAACAATTTGCTGAGGGCTATTGAGGCGCA
ACAGCATCTGTTGCAACTCACAGTCTGGGGCATCAAGCAGCTCCAGGCAAGAATCCTGGCTGTGGAAAGA
TACCTAAAGGATCAACAGCTCCTGGGGATTTGGGGTTGCTCTGGAAAACTCATTTGCACCACTGCTGTGC
CTTGGAATGCTAGTTGGAGTAATAAATCTCTGGAACAGATTTGGAATCACACGACCTGGATGGAGTGGGA
CAGAGAAATTAACAATTACACAAGCTTAATACACTCCTTAATTGAAGAATCGCAAAACCAGCAAGAAAAG
AATGAACAAGAATTATTGGAATTAGATAAATGGGCAAGTTTGTGGAATTGGTTTAACATAACAAATTGGC
TGTGGTATATAAAATTATTCATAATGATAGTAGGAGGCTTGGTAGGTTTAAGAATAGTTTTTGCTGTACT
TTCTATAGTGAATAGAGTTAGGCAGGGATATTCACCATTATCGTTTCAGACCCACCTCCCAACCCCGAGG
GGACCCGACAGGCCCGAAGGAATAGAAGAAGAAGGTGGAGAGAGAGACAGAGACAGATCCATTCGATTAG
TGAACGGATCTCGACGGTATCGGTTAACTTTTAAAAGAAAAGGGGGGATTGGGGGGTACAGTGCAGGGGA
AAGAATAGTAGACATAATAGCAACAGACATACAAACTAAAGAATTACAAAAACAAATTACAAAAATTCAA
AATTTTATCGATAAGCTTGGGAGTTCCGCGTTACATAACTTACGGTAAATGGCCCGCCTGGCTGACCGCC
CAACGACCCCCGCCCATTGACGTCAATAATGACGTATGTTCCCATAGTAACGCCAATAGGGACTTTCCAT
TGACGTCAATGGGTGGAGTATTTACGGTAAACTGCCCACTTGGCAGTACATCAAGTGTATCATATGCCAA
GTACGCCCCCTATTGACGTCAATGACGGTAAATGGCCCGCCTGGCATTATGCCCAGTACATGACCTTATG
GGACTTTCCTACTTGGCAGTACATCTACGTATTAGTCATCGCTATTACCATGGTGATGCGGTTTTGGCAG
TACATCAATGGGCGTGGATAGCGGTTTGACTCACGGGGATTTCCAAGTCTCCACCCCATTGACGTCAATG
GGAGTTTGTTTTGGCACCAAAATCAACGGGACTTTCCAAAATGTCGTAACAACTCCGCCCCATTGACGCA
AATGGGCGGTAGGCGTGTACGGTGGGAGGTCTATATAAGCAGAGCTCGTTTAGTGAACCGTCAGATCGCC
TGGAGACGCCATCCACGCTGTTTTGACCTCCATAGAAGACACCGACTCTAGGGCTGCAGGTCCGATCCAC
CGGTCGCCACCATGGTGAGCAAGGGCGAGGAGCTGTTCACCGGGGTGGTGCCCATCCTGGTCGAGCTGGA
CGGCGACGTAAACGGCCACAAGTTCAGCGTGTCCGGCGAGGGCGAGGGCGATGCCACCTACGGCAAGCTG
ACCCTGAAGTTCATCTGCACCACCGGCAAGCTGCCCGTGCCCTGGCCCACCCTCGTGACCACCCTGACCT
ACGGCGTGCAGTGCTTCAGCCGCTACCCCGACCACATGAAGCAGCACGACTTCTTCAAGTCCGCCATGCC
CGAAGGCTACGTCCAGGAGCGCACCATCTTCTTCAAGGACGACGGCAACTACAAGACCCGCGCCGAGGTG
AAGTTCGAGGGCGACACCCTGGTGAACCGCATCGAGCTGAAGGGCATCGACTTCAAGGAGGACGGCAACA
TCCTGGGGCACAAGCTGGAGTACAACTACAACAGCCACAACGTCTATATCATGGCCGACAAGCAGAAGAA
CGGCATCAAGGTGAACTTCAAGATCCGCCACAACATCGAGGACGGCAGCGTGCAGCTCGCCGACCACTAC
CAGCAGAACACCCCCATCGGCGACGGCCCCGTGCTGCTGCCCGACAACCACTACCTGAGCACCCAGTCCG
CCCTGAGCAAAGACCCCAACGAGAAGCGCGATCACATGGTCCTGCTGGAGTTCGTGACCGCCGCCGGGAT
CACTCTCGGCATGGACGAGCTGTACAAGGGATCTGGAGCAACAAACTTCTCACTACTCAAACAAGCAGGT
GACGTGGAGGAGAATCCCGGGCCTTCTAGAGGATCCGGCTCCGGCGAGGGCAGGGGAAGTCTACTAACAT
GCGGGGACGTGGAGGAAAATCCCGGCCCAGCTAGCGTGTGATCAGAATTCGTTCCGGAGTCGTCGACTCT
AGAGGGCCCGCGGTTCGAAGGTAAGCCTATCCCTAACCCTCTCCTCGGTCTCGATTCTACGCGTACCGGT
TAGTAATGATCGACAATCAACCTCTGGATTACAAAATTTGTGAAAGATTGACTGGTATTCTTAACTATGT
TGCTCCTTTTACGCTATGTGGATACGCTGCTTTAATGCCTTTGTATCATGCTATTGCTTCCCGTATGGCT
TTCATTTTCTCCTCCTTGTATAAATCCTGGTTGCTGTCTCTTTATGAGGAGTTGTGGCCCGTTGTCAGGC
AACGTGGCGTGGTGTGCACTGTGTTTGCTGACGCAACCCCCACTGGTTGGGGCATTGCCACCACCTGTCA
GCTCCTTTCCGGGACTTTCGCTTTCCCCCTCCCTATTGCCACGGCGGAACTCATCGCCGCCTGCCTTGCC
CGCTGCTGGACAGGGGCTCGGCTGTTGGGCACTGACAATTCCGTGGTGTTGTCGGGGAAGCTGACGTCCT
TTCCATGGCTGCTCGCCTGTGTTGCCACCTGGATTCTGCGCGGGACGTCCTTCTGCTACGTCCCTTCGGC
CCTCAATCCAGCGGACCTTCCTTCCCGCGGCCTGCTGCCGGCTCTGCGGCCTCTTCCGCGTCTTCGCCTT
CGCCCTCAGACGAGTCGGATCTCCCTTTGGGCCGCCTCCCCGCCTGGCGATGGTACCGGTGTGGAAAGTC
CCCAGGCTCCCCAGCAGGCAGAAGTATGCAAAGCATGCATCTCAATTAGTCAGCAACCAGGTGTGGAAAG
TCCCCAGGCTCCCCAGCAGGCAGAAGTATGCAAAGCATGCATCTCAATTAGTCAGCAACCATAGTCCCGC
CCCTAACTCCGCCCATCCCGCCCCTAACTCCGCCCAGTTCCGCCCATTCTCCGCCCCATGGCTGACTAAT
TTTTTTTATTTATGCAGAGGCCGAGGCCGCCTCTGCCTCTGAGCTATTCCAGAAGTAGTGAGGAGGCTTT
TTTGGAGGCCTAGGCTTTTGCAAAAAGCTCCCGGGAGCTTGTATATCCATTTTCGGATCTGATCAGCACG
TGTTGACAATTAATCATCGGCATAGTATATCGGCATAGTATAATACGACAAGGTGAGGAACTAAACCATG
GCCAAGCCTTTGTCTCAAGAAGAATCCACCCTCATTGAAAGAGCAACGGCTACAATCAACAGCATCCCCA
TCTCTGAAGACTACAGCGTCGCCAGCGCAGCTCTCTCTAGCGACGGCCGCATCTTCACTGGTGTCAATGT
ATATCATTTTACTGGGGGACCTTGTGCAGAACTCGTGGTGCTGGGCACTGCTGCTGCTGCGGCAGCTGGC
AACCTGACTTGTATCGTCGCGATCGGAAATGAGAACAGGGGCATCTTGAGCCCCTGCGGACGGTGCCGAC
AGGTGCTTCTCGATCTGCATCCTGGGATCAAAGCCATAGTGAAGGACAGTGATGGACAGCCGACGGCAGT
TGGGATTCGTGAATTGCTGCCCTCTGGTTATGTGTGGGAGGGCTAAGCACAATTCGAGCTCGGTACCTTT
AAGACCAATGACTTACAAGGCAGCTGTAGATCTTAGCCACTTTTTAAAAGAAAAGGGGGGACTGGAAGGG
CTAATTCACTCCCAACGAAGACAAGATCTGCTTTTTGCTTGTACTGGGTCTCTCTGGTTAGACCAGATCT
GAGCCTGGGAGCTCTCTGGCTAACTAGGGAACCCACTGCTTAAGCCTCAATAAAGCTTGCCTTGAGTGCT
TCAAGTAGTGTGTGCCCGTCTGTTGTGTGACTCTGGTAACTAGAGATCCCTCAGACCCTTTTAGTCAGTG
TGGAAAATCTCTAGCAGTAGTAGTTCATGTCATCTTATTATTCAGTATTTATAACTTGCAAAGAAATGAA
TATCAGAGAGTGAGAGGAACTTGTTTATTGCAGCTTATAATGGTTACAAATAAAGCAATAGCATCACAAA
TTTCACAAATAAAGCATTTTTTTCACTGCATTCTAGTTGTGGTTTGTCCAAACTCATCAATGTATCTTAT
CATGTCTGGCTCTAGCTATCCCGCCCCTAACTCCGCCCATCCCGCCCCTAACTCCGCCCAGTTCCGCCCA
TTCTCCGCCCCATGGCTGACTAATTTTTTTTATTTATGCAGAGGCCGAGGCCGCCTCGGCCTCTGAGCTA
TTCCAGAAGTAGTGAGGAGGCTTTTTTGGAGGCCTAGGGACGTACCCAATTCGCCCTATAGTGAGTCGTA
TTACGCGCGCTCACTGGCCGTCGTTTTACAACGTCGTGACTGGGAAAACCCTGGCGTTACCCAACTTAAT
CGCCTTGCAGCACATCCCCCTTTCGCCAGCTGGCGTAATAGCGAAGAGGCCCGCACCGATCGCCCTTCCC
AACAGTTGCGCAGCCTGAATGGCGAATGGG
[124 nt withheld, positions 6191-6314]
C
[91 nt withheld, positions 6316-6406]
A
[49 nt withheld, positions 6408-6456]
CCTTTGACGTTGGAGTCCACGTTCTTT
[37 nt withheld, positions 6484-6520]
ACCCTATCTCGGTCTATTCTTTTGATTTATAAGGGATTTTGCCGATTTCGGCCTATTGGTTAAAAAATGA
GCTGATTTAACAAAAATTTAACGCGAATTTTAACAAAATATTAACGCTTACAATTTAGGTGGCACTTTTC
GGGGAAATGTGCGCGGAACCCCTATTTGTTTATTTTTCTAAATACATTCAAATATGTATCCGCTCATGAG
ACAATAACCCTGATAAATGCTTCAATAATATTGAAAAAGGAAGAGTATGAGTATTCAACATTTCCGTGTC
GCCCTTATTCCCTTTTTTGCGGCATTTTGCCTTCCTGTTTTTGCTCACCCAGAAACGCTGGTGAAAGTAA
AAGATGCTGAAGATCAGTTGGGTGCACGAGTGGGTTACATCGAACTGGATCTCAACAGCGGTAAGATCCT
TGAGAGTTTTCGCCCCGAAGAACGTTTTCCAATGATGAGCACTTTTAAAGTTCTGCTATGTGGCGCGGTA
TTATCCCGTATTGACGCCGGGCAAGAGCAACTCGGTCGCCGCATACACTATTCTCAGAATGACTTGGTTG
AGTACTCACCAGTCACAGAAAAGCATCTTACGGATGGCATGACAGTAAGAGAATTATGCAGTGCTGCCAT
AACCATGAGTGATAACACTGCGGCCAACTTACTTCTGACAACGATCGGAGGACCGAAGGAGCTAACCGCT
TTTTTGCACAACATGGGGGATCATGTAACTCGCCTTGATCGTTGGGAACCGGAGCTGAATGAAGCCATAC
CAAACGACGAGCGTGACACCACGATGCCTGTAGCAATGGCAACAACGTTGCGCAAACTATTAACTGGCGA
ACTACTTACTCTAGCTTCCCGGCAACAATTAATAGACTGGATGGAGGCGGATAAAGTTGCAGGACCACTT
CTGCGCTCGGCCCTTCCGGCTGGCTGGTTTATTGCTGATAAATCTGGAGCCGGTGAGCGTGGGTCTCGCG
GTATCATTGCAGCACTGGGGCCAGATGGTAAGCCCTCCCGTATCGTAGTTATCTACACGACGGGGAGTCA
GGCAACTATGGATGAACGAAATAGACAGATCGCTGAGATAGGTGCCTCACTGATTAAGCATTGGTAACTG
TCAGACCAAGTTTACTCATATATACTTTAGATTGATTTAAAACTTCATTTTTAATTTAAAAGGATCTAGG
TGAAGATCCTTTTTGATAATCTCATGACCAAAATCCCTTAACGTGAGTTTTCGTTCCACTGAGCGTCAGA
CCCCGTAGAAAAGATCAAAGGATCTTCTTGAGATCCTTTTTTTCTGCGCGTAATCTGCTGCTTGCAAACA
AAAAAACCACCGCTACCAGCGGTGGTTTGTTTGCCGGATCAAGAGCTACCAACTCTTTTTCCGAAGGTAA
CTGGCTTCAGCAGAGCGCAGATACCAAATACTGTTCTTCTAGTGTAGCCGTAGTTAGGCCACCACTTCAA
GAACTCTGTAGCACCGCCTACATACCTCGCTCTGCTAATCCTGTTACCAGTGGCTGCTGCCAGTGGCGAT
AAGTCGTGTCTTACCGGGTTGGACTCAAGACGATAGTTACCGGATAAGGCGCAGCGGTCGGGCTGAACGG
GGGGTTCGTGCACACAGCCCAGCTTGGAGCGAACGACCTACACCGAACTGAGATACCTACAGCGTGAGCT
ATGAGAAAGCGCCACGCTTCCCGAAGGGAGAAAGGCGGACAGGTATCCGGTAAGCGGCAGGGTCGGAACA
GGAGAGCGCACGAGGGAGCTTCCAGGGGGAAACGCCTGGTATCTTTATAGTCCTGTCGGGTTTCGCCACC
TCTGACTTGAGCGTCGATTTTTGTGATGCTCGTCAGGGGGGCGGAGCCTATGGAAAAACGCCAGCAACGC
GGCCTTTTTACGGTTCCTGGCCTTTTGCTGGCCTTTTGCTCACATGTTCTTTCCTGCGTTATCCCCTGAT
TCTGTGGATAACCGTATTACCGCCTTTGAGTGAGCTGATACCGCTCGCCGCAGCCGA
Features (pLannotate 1.2.2; 32 found; start..end, strand, type, name):
      1..40      +  rep_origin     RSF ori (fragment): Plasmids containing the RSF 1030 origin of replication can be propagated in E. coli cells that contain additional plasmids with compatible origins.
     42..134     +  CDS            lacI (fragment): lac repressor; lacI; The lac repressor binds to the lac operator to inhibit transcription in E. coli. This inhibition can be relieved by adding lactose or isopropyl-β-D-thiogalactopyranoside (IPTG).
    147..168     +  protein_bind   CAP binding site: CAP binding activates transcription in the presence of cAMP. E. coli catabolite activator protein
    183..213     +  promoter       lac promoter: promoter for the E. coli lac operon
    221..237     +  protein_bind   lac operator: The lac repressor binds to the lac operator to inhibit transcription in E. coli. This inhibition can be relieved by adding lactose or isopropyl-β-D-thiogalactopyranoside (IPTG). lac repressor encoded by lacI
    282..300     +  promoter       T3 promoter: promoter for bacteriophage T3 RNA polymerase
    328..554     +  promoter       RSV promoter: Rous sarcoma virus enhancer/promoter
    555..735     +  LTR            5' LTR (truncated): truncated 5' long terminal repeat (LTR) from HIV-1
    782..907     +  misc_feature   HIV-1 Ψ: packaging signal of human immunodeficiency virus type 1
    891..1254    +  CDS            HIV-1 gag (fragment): gag protein from human immunodeficiency virus 1; gag
   1400..1633    +  misc_feature   RRE: The Rev response element (RRE) of HIV-1 allows for Rev-dependent mRNA export from the nucleus to the cytoplasm.
   2010..2110    +  CDS            Rev (fragment): human immunodeficiency virus 1 (HIV-1) Rev protein; rev; enhances nuclear export of unspliced and incompletely spliced viral mRNAs
   2129..2246    +  misc_feature   cPPT/CTS: central polypurine tract and central termination sequence of HIV-1
   2269..2572    +  enhancer       CMV enhancer: human cytomegalovirus immediate early enhancer
   2573..2776    +  promoter       CMV promoter: human cytomegalovirus (CMV) immediate early promoter
   2882..3598    +  CDS            EGFP: EGFP is a basic (constitutively fluorescent) green fluorescent protein published in 1996, derived from Aequorea victoria. It is reported to be a rapidly-maturing weak dimer with moderate acid sensitivity.
   3686..3738    +  CDS            T2A (fragment): 2A peptide from Thosea asigna virus capsid protein Eukaryotic ribosomes fail to insert a peptide bond between the Gly and Pro residues, yielding separate polypeptides.
   3800..3841    +  CDS            V5 tag: epitope tag from simian virus 5
   3865..4453    +  misc_feature   WPRE: woodchuck hepatitis virus posttranscriptional regulatory element
   4468..4784    +  promoter       SV40 promoter: SV40 enhancer and early promoter
   4832..4879    +  promoter       EM7 promoter: synthetic bacterial promoter&nbsp
   4898..5296    +  CDS            BSD: blasticidin S deaminase; Aspergillus terreus BSD; confers resistance to blasticidin
   5313..5381    +  CDS            nef (fragment): NEF_HV1Z2 - Experimental evidence at protein level: Swiss-Prot protein existence level 1. Extracellular Nef protein targets CD4(+) T-lymphocytes for apoptosis by interacting with CXCR4 surface receptors. From Human immunodeficiency virus type 1 group M subtype D (isolate Z2/CDC-Z34) (HIV-1).
   5383..5616    +  LTR            3' LTR (ΔU3): self-inactivating 3' long terminal repeat (LTR) from HIV-1
   5688..5809    +  polyA_signal   SV40 poly(A) signal: SV40 polyadenylation signal
   5849..5984    +  rep_origin     SV40 ori: SV40 origin of replication
   6005..6023    -  promoter       T7 promoter: promoter for bacteriophage T7 RNA polymerase
   6031..6186    +  CDS            lacZα (fragment): LacZα fragment of β-galactosidase; lacZ fragment
   6191..6619    +  rep_origin     f1 ori (sequence partly withheld): f1 bacteriophage origin of replication; arrow indicates direction of (+) strand synthesis
   6672..6776    +  promoter       AmpR promoter: bla
   6777..7637    +  CDS            AmpR: β-lactamase; bla; confers resistance to ampicillin, carbenicillin, and related antibiotics
   7808..8396    +  rep_origin     ori: high-copy-number ColE1/pMB1/pBR322/pUC origin of replication
