[The description below was written by a language model from this plasmid's Addgene catalogue record and pLannotate feature annotations shown in this document.]
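Description:
pLenti- V6.3 Ultra is a third-generation-style, self-inactivating HIV-1 lentiviral expression vector built on the Invitrogen pLenti6.3/TO/V5-DEST backbone, into which the eGFP and P2A-T2A multiple cloning site region of pUltra was transferred by In-Fusion cloning, with the PstI and SalI sites used for linearisation retained. It is propagated in E. coli through a high-copy ColE1/pUC origin with ampicillin resistance; an f1 origin and remnants of lac/lacZα sequences are also present in the bacterial portion. The catalogue lists a total size of 8,656 bp, whereas the sequenced record annotated here is 8,537 nt.

The viral genome is transcribed from an RSV promoter fused to a truncated 5' LTR and carries the Ψ packaging signal with a partial gag sequence, the RRE for Rev-dependent nuclear export, and the cPPT/CTS. It ends in a ΔU3 3' LTR that inactivates LTR promoter activity after integration, followed by an SV40 poly(A) signal. Within it, the CMV enhancer/promoter drives EGFP followed by 2A sequences. The record describes tandem P2A and T2A, although the annotation detects only a T2A fragment. These 2A peptides cause ribosomal skipping, so a gene cloned in frame downstream should be produced as a separate polypeptide alongside the fluorescent reporter. A V5 epitope tag inherited from the backbone lies after the cloning region, and a WPRE enhances transcript expression. A separate SV40 promoter/EM7 cassette expresses blasticidin S deaminase, allowing blasticidin selection of transduced mammalian cells. The vector serves as a platform for stable, GFP-marked, blasticidin-selectable transgene co-expression.
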