Addgene plasmid #106172: pLenti- V6.3 Ultra
Purpose: lentiviral CMV driven eGFP-P2A-T2A, Blasticidin selectable
Depositing lab: Ewa Snaar-Jagalska. Depositing organization: Leiden University.
Backbone
  Vector backbone: pLenti6.3/TO/V5-DEST
  Backbone manufacturer: invitrogen
  Backbone size w/o insert (bp): 9351
  Total vector size (bp): 8656
  Modifications to backbone: pUltra-eGFP and P2A-T2A MCS cloned into pLenti 6.3 (through in-fusion cloning, linearized through PstI and SalI digestion, restriction sites maintained)
  Vector type: Mammalian Expression, Lentiviral
  Selectable markers: Blasticidin
Growth in bacteria
  Bacterial resistance: Ampicillin, 100 μg/mL
  Growth temperature: 37°C
  Growth strain: NEB Stable
  Copy number: High Copy
Gene/Insert
  Gene/Insert name: eGFP
  Species: Synthetic
  Insert size (bp): 717
  Promoter: CMV
  Tag / fusion protein: T2A, P2A
  Cloning method: Unknown
  Sequencing primers: 5′ CGCAAATGGGCGGTAGGCGTG; 3′ TTGGTCACCTTCAGCTTGG
Resource information
  A portion of this plasmid was derived from a plasmid made by: insert derived from pUltra (Plasmid #24129)
Terms and licenses: Academic/Nonprofit Terms; Industry Terms: Not Available to Industry
How to cite: pLenti- V6.3 Ultra was a gift from Ewa Snaar-Jagalska (Addgene plasmid # 106172 ; http://n2t.net/addgene:106172 ; RRID:Addgene_106172)
